Addgene plasmid #53659: DYRK2A-c023
Purpose: bacterial expression plasmid
Depositing lab: Nicola Burgess-Brown. Depositing organization: University of Oxford.
Backbone
  Vector backbone: pNIC28-Bsa4
  Backbone manufacturer: SGC
  Vector type: Bacterial Expression
Growth in bacteria
  Bacterial resistance: Kanamycin, 50 μg/mL
  Growth temperature: 37°C
  Growth strain: Mach1
  Growth instructions: BL21(DE3)-R3-pRARE2 is recommended for expression
  Copy number: High Copy
Gene/Insert
  Gene/Insert name: DYRK2A (alt name: gi|4503427)
  Mutation: Bacterial expression for structure determination; may not be full ORF, see comments
  Tag / fusion protein: His6-TEV (N terminal on insert)
  Cloning method: Ligation Independent Cloning
  Sequencing primers: 5′ T7; 3′ T7-term
Terms and licenses: Academic/Nonprofit Terms; Industry Terms: Not Available to Industry
Depositor comments: T7/lac regulated, N-terminal His-tag, TEV, LIC cloning using BsaI cleavage/T4 polymerase, SacB stuffer fragment, pET28 backbone. http://www.thesgc.org/structures/4AZF/
How to cite: DYRK2A-c023 was a gift from Nicola Burgess-Brown (Addgene plasmid # 53659 ; http://n2t.net/addgene:53659 ; RRID:Addgene_53659)
