[The description below was written by a language model from this plasmid's Addgene catalogue record.]
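Description:
DYRK2A-c023 is a bacterial expression plasmid built on pNIC28-Bsa4, a pET28-derived vector designed for ligation-independent cloning. It is maintained in E. coli as a high-copy plasmid under kanamycin selection. The record lists a cloning strain for propagation and a separate BL21(DE3)-derived strain carrying a rare-codon supplement plasmid for protein production. This fits a T7-driven system, which needs a host supplying T7 RNA polymerase.

The insert is DYRK2A, the depositor's name for a DYRK2 (dual-specificity tyrosine-phosphorylation-regulated kinase 2) construct. It was designed for structure determination, and the record cautions that it may not be the full open reading frame; the exact boundaries are not stated. Expression is controlled by a T7 promoter with a lac operator, so transcription stays repressed until induction, and the flanking T7 and T7-terminator sequencing primer sites match this arrangement. The protein is made with an N-terminal hexahistidine tag followed by a TEV protease recognition site. This allows capture by immobilised metal affinity chromatography and later removal of the tag to leave near-native protein.

In the parental vector, the cloning site holds a SacB stuffer fragment. BsaI cleavage and T4 polymerase treatment release it and generate the LIC overhangs. SacB confers sucrose sensitivity, so it provides counter-selection against uncut or re-ligated vector, and it should be replaced by the insert in this clone. No feature table was supplied, so element positions and plasmid size cannot be given. The depositor comments link the construct to a deposited crystal structure, consistent with its use for producing recombinant kinase for crystallography and related biochemical work.
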