>Addgene plasmid #53659 | DYRK2A-c023 | depositor partial sequence | sequence record 83786 | insert sequence
ATGCACCATCATCATCATCATTCTTCTGGTGTAGATCTGGGTACCGAGAACCTGTACTTCCAATCCATGG
GGAAGGTGAAAGCCACCCCCATGACACCTGAACAAGCAATGAAGCAATACATGCAAAAACTCACAGCCTT
CGAACACCATGAGATTTTCAGCTACCCTGAAATATATTTCTTGGGTCTAAATGCTAAGAAGCGCCAGGGC
ATGACAGGTGGGCCCAACAATGGTGGCTATGATGATGACCAGGGATCATATGTGCAGGTGCCCCACGATC
ACGTGGCTTACAGGTATGAGGTCCTCAAGGTCATTGGGAAGGGGAGCTTTGGGCAGGTGGTCAAGGCCTA
CGATCACAAAGTCCACCAGCACGTGGCCCTAAAGATGGTGCGGAATGAGAAGCGCTTCCACCGGCAAGCA
GCGGAGGAGATCCGAATCCTGGAACACCTGCGGAAGCAGGACAAGGATAACACAATGAATGTCATCCATA
TGCTGGAGAATTTCACCTTCCGCAACCACATCTGCATGACGTTTGAGCTGCTGAGCATGAACCTCTATGA
GCTCATCAAGAAGAATAAATTCCAGGGCTTCAGTCTGCCTTTGGTTCGCAAGTTTGCCCACTCGATTCTG
CAGTGCTTGGATGCTTTGCACAAAAACAGAATAATTCACTGTGACCTTAAGCCCGAGAACATTTTGTTAA
AGCAGCAGGGTAGAAGCGGTATTAAAGTAATTGATTTTGGCTCCAGTTGTTACGAGCATCAGCGTGTCTA
CACGTACATCCAGTCGCGTTTTTACCGGGCTCCAGAAGTGATCCTTGGGGCCAGGTATGGCATGCCCATT
GATATGTGGAGCCTGGGCTGCATTTTAGCAGAGCTCCTGACGGGTTACCCCCTCTTGCCTGGGGAAGATG
AAGGGGACCAGCTGGCCTGTATGATTGAACTGTTGGGCATGCCCTCACAGAAACTGCTGGATGCATCCAA
ACGAGCCAAAAATTTTGTGAGCTCCAAGGGTTATCCCCGTTACTGCACTGTCACGACTCTCTCAGATGGC
TCTGTGGTCCTAAACGGAGGCCGTTCCCGGAGGGGGAAACTGAGGGGCCCACCGGAGAGCAGAGAGTGGG
GGAACGCGCTGAAGGGGTGTGATGATCCCCTTTTCCTTGACTTCTTAAAACAGTGTTTAGAGTGGGATCC
TGCAGTGCGCATGACCCCAGGCCAGGCTTTGCGGCACCCCTGGCTGAGGAGGCGGTTGCCATGACAGTAA
AGGTGGATACGGATCCGAA
