>Addgene plasmid #53659 | DYRK2A-c023 | addgene partial sequence | sequence record 86635 | T7 5'-TAATACGACTCACTATAGGG-3'
AATAATTTTGTTTAACTTTAAGAAGGAGATATACATATGCACCATCATCATCATCATTCTTCTGGTGTAG
ATCTGGGTACCGAGAACCTGTACTTCCAATCCATGGGGAAGGTGAAAGCCACCCCCATGACACCTGAACA
AGCAATGAAGCAATACATGCAAAAACTCACAGCCTTCGAACACCATGAGATTTTCAGCTACCCTGAAATA
TATTTCTTGGGTCTAAATGCTAAGAAGCGCCAGGGCATGACAGGTGGGCCCAACAATGGTGGCTATGATG
ATGACCAGGGATCATATGTGCAGGTGCCCCACGATCACGTGGCTTACAGGTATGAGGTCCTCAAGGTCAT
TGGGAAGGGGAGCTTTGGGCAGGTGGTCAAGGCCTACGATCACAAAGTCCACCAGCACGTGGCCCTAAAG
ATGGTGCGGAATGAGAAGCGCTTCCACCGGCAAGCAGCGGAGGAGATCCGAATCCTGGAACACCTGCGGA
AGCAGGACAAGGATAACACAATGAATGTCATCCATATGCTGGAGAATTTCACCTTCCGCAACCACATCTG
CATGACGTTTGAGCTGCTGAGCATGAACCTCTATGAGCTCATCAAGAAGAATAAATTCCAGGGCTTCAGT
CTGCCTTTGGTTCGCAAGTTTGCCCACTCGATTCTGCAGTGCTTGGATGCTTTGCACAAAAACAGAATAA
TTCACTGTGACCTTAAGCCCGAGAACATTTTGTTAAAGCAGCAGGGTAGAAGCGGTATTAAAGTAATTGA
TTTTGGCTCCAGTTGTTACGAGCATCAGCGTGTCTACACGTACATCCAGTCGCGTTTTTACCGGGCTCCA
GAAGTGATCCTTGGGGCCAGGTATGGCATGCCCATTGATATGTGGAGCCTGGGCTGCATTTTAGCAGAGC
TCCTGACGGGTTACCCCCTCTTGCCTGGGGAAGATGAAGGGGACCAGCTGGCCTGTATGATTGAACTGTT
GGGCATGCCCTCACAGAAACTGCTGGATGCATCCAAACGAGCCAAA
